Addgene plasmid #234532: pJPC210
Purpose: Int13 Recombinase switch; plant T-DNA
Depositing lab: Daniel Voytas. Depositing organization: University of Minnesota. Publication: Viral delivery of recombinases activates heritable genetic switches in plants. Chamness JC, Cody JP, Cruz AJ, Voytas DF. Plant Physiol. 2025 Mar 1;197(3):kiaf073. doi: 10.1093/plphys/kiaf073. Epub 2025 Feb 21. PubMed 40111273.
Backbone
  Vector backbone: pTRANS_200d
  Vector type: Plant Expression
Growth in bacteria
  Bacterial resistance: Kanamycin, 50 μg/mL
  Growth temperature: 37°C
  Growth strain: DH5alpha
  Copy number: High Copy
Gene/Insert
  Gene/Insert name: RUBY (alt name: nptII)
  Species: Sugar beet, E. coli
  Mutation: none
  Cloning method: Golden Gate
Terms and licenses: Academic/Nonprofit Terms; Industry Terms: Not Available to Industry
How to cite: pJPC210 was a gift from Daniel Voytas (Addgene plasmid # 234532 ; http://n2t.net/addgene:234532 ; RRID:Addgene_234532)
