[The description below was written by a language model from this plasmid's Addgene catalogue record and pLannotate feature annotations shown in this document.]
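Description:
pJPC210 is a plant binary T-DNA vector built on the pTRANS_200d backbone by Golden Gate assembly, intended for Agrobacterium-mediated delivery into plants. Outside the T-DNA borders it carries a bacterial kanamycin resistance gene (aphA-3), a high-copy ColE1/pUC-type origin with the pBR322 bom region for propagation in E. coli, and the pVS1 oriV, RepA and StaA functions that provide replication and stable maintenance in Agrobacterium.

Between the nopaline-type right and left border repeats, the annotated payload begins with an enhanced CaMV 35S promoter (duplicated enhancer) followed by the TMV Ω translational leader, then the Tn5 nptII coding sequence and the Arabidopsis HSP18.2 terminator. Downstream, with no separate annotated promoter, lie the sugar beet genes CYP76AD1 and DODA1, two components of the RUBY betalain-pigment reporter. The rest of the region up to the left border, which would be expected to hold the remaining RUBY component and a terminator, is not annotated.

The record describes the plasmid as an Int13 recombinase switch. The layout is consistent with a design in which nptII and its terminator act as a selectable blocking cassette between the 35S promoter and RUBY, so that recombinase-mediated rearrangement would bring the visible red reporter under promoter control. However, the Int13 attachment sites are not annotated, and the exact switching mechanism (excision or inversion) is not stated. A short comGA fragment hit upstream of nptII is probably a spurious match. The associated work concerns viral delivery of recombinases to activate heritable genetic switches in plants, so this construct serves as the stably integrated reporter target.
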