Features (pLannotate 1.2.2; 18 found; start..end, strand, type, name):
     21..45      -  misc_feature   RB T-DNA repeat: right border repeat from nopaline C58 T-DNA
    215..891     +  promoter       CaMV 35S promoter (enhanced): cauliflower mosaic virus 35S promoter with a duplicated enhancer region
    916..969     +  misc_feature   TMV Ω: translational enhancer from the tobacco mosaic virus 5'-leader sequence (Gallie et al., 1988)
   1015..1083    -  CDS            comGA (fragment): COMGA_BACSU - Also known as comG1. Experimental evidence at protein level: Swiss-Prot protein existence level 1. Required for uptake of DNA by competent cells. From Bacillus subtilis (strain 168).
   1090..1882    +  CDS            NeoR/KanR (fragment): aminoglycoside phosphotransferase from Tn5; aph(3')-II (or nptII); confers resistance to neomycin, kanamycin, and G418 (Geneticin®)
   1892..2140    +  terminator     HSP terminator: efficient transcription terminator from the Arabidopsis thaliana heat shock protein 18.2 gene (Nagaya et al., 2010)
   2311..3798    +  CDS            CYP76AD1: C76AD_BETVU - Also known as Bv2g029890_ucyh From Beta vulgaris (Sugar beet).
   3865..4689    +  CDS            DODA1: DOD1W_BETVU - Experimental evidence at transcript level: Swiss-Prot protein existence level 2. Opens the cyclic ring of dihydroxy-phenylalanine (DOPA) between carbons 4 and 5, thus producing an unstable seco-DOPA that rearranges nonenzymatically to betalamic acid. From Beta vulgaris (Sugar beet).
   6837..6861    -  misc_feature   LB T-DNA repeat: left border repeat from nopaline C58 T-DNA
   7286..8080    +  CDS            KanR: aminoglycoside phosphotransferase; aphA-3; confers resistance to kanamycin
   8157..8226    -  ncRNA          RNA-OUT: Accession: RF00240 - RNA-OUT
   9505..10093   +  rep_origin     ori: high-copy-number ColE1/pMB1/pBR322/pUC origin of replication
  10279..10419   -  misc_feature   bom: basis of mobility region from pBR322
  10521..10560   -  CDS            rop (fragment): Rop protein, which maintains plasmids at low copy number; rop
  10763..10957   -  rep_origin     pVS1 oriV: origin of replication for the Pseudomonas plasmid pVS1 (Heeb et al., 2000)
  11023..12096   -  CDS            pVS1 RepA: replication protein from the Pseudomonas plasmid pVS1 (Heeb et al., 2000)
  12525..13154   -  CDS            pVS1 StaA: stability protein from the Pseudomonas plasmid pVS1 (Heeb et al., 2000)
  13714..14115   -  CDS            Y4CG_SINFN (fragment): Protein inferred from homology: Swiss-Prot protein existence level 3. From Sinorhizobium fredii (strain NBRC 101917 / NGR234).
>Addgene plasmid #234532 | pJPC210 | addgene full sequence | sequence record 469049 | Addgene NGS Result
TAAACGCTCTTTTCTCTTAGGTTTACCCGCCAATATATCCTGTCAAACACTGATAGTTTTTCGTACGACC
CTCGGTACCGATCGGCGCGCCGGAGAGATCGCGCACGCCAATGCTACCGTAGGTCCTGCTTCAGGAGGTC
AACATGGTGGAGCACGACACTCTGGTCTACTCCAAAAATGTCAAAGATACAGTCTCAGAAGATCAAAGGG
CTATTGAGACTTTTCAACAAAGGATAATTTCGGGAAACCTCCTCGGATTCCATTGCCCAGCTATCTGTCA
CTTCATCGAAAGGACAGTAGAAAAGGAAGGTGGCTCCTACAAATGCCATCATTGCGATAAAGGAAAGGCT
ATCATTCAAGATCTCTCTGCCGACAGTGGTCCCAAAGATGGACCCCCACCCACGAGGAGCATCGTGGAAA
AAGAAGAGGTTCCAACCACGTCTACAAAGCAAGTGGATTGATGTGATAACATGGTGGAGCACGACACTCT
GGTCTACTCCAAAAATGTCAAAGATACAGTCTCAGAAGATCAAAGGGCTATTGAGACTTTTCAACAAAGG
ATAATTTCGGGAAACCTCCTCGGATTCCATTGCCCAGCTATCTGTCACTTCATCGAAAGGACAGTAGAAA
AGGAAGGTGGCTCCTACAAATGCCATCATTGCGATAAAGGAAAGGCTATCATTCAAGATCTCTCTGCCGA
CAGTGGTCCCAAAGATGGACCCCCACCCACGAGGAGCATCGTGGAAAAAGAAGAGGTTCCAACCACGTCT
ACAAAGCAAGTGGATTGATGTGACATCTCCACTGACGTAAGGGATGACGCACAATCCCACTATCCTTCGC
AAGACCCTTCCTCTATATAAGGAAGTTCATTTCATTTGGAGAGGACACGCTCGAGTATAAGAGCTCATTT
TTACAACAATTACCAACAACAACAAACAACAAACAACATTACAATTACATTTACAATTATCGATACAATC
TGAGAACACGACGCTGAGCTCGGACGGCGCGCCGGAGCGCATACATTGTTGTTGTTTTTCCAGATCCAGT
TGGTCCTGTAAATATAAGCAATCCATGTGAGTAAATGGGGATTGAACAAGATGGATTGCACGCAGGTTCT
CCGGCCGCTTGGGTGGAGAGGCTATTCGGCTATGACTGGGCACAACAGACAATCGGCTGCTCTGATGCCG
CCGTGTTTCGGCTGTCAGCGCAGGGGCGCCCGGTTCTTTTTGTCAAGACCGACCTGTCCGGTGCCCTGAA
TGAACTCCAGGACGAGGCAGCGCGGCTATCGTGGCTGGCCACGACGGGCGTTCCTTGCGCAGCTGTGCTC
GACGTTGTCACTGAAGCGGGAAGGGACTGGCTGCTATTGGGCGAAGTGCCGGGGCAGGATCTCCTGTCAT
CTCACCTTGCTCCTGCCGAGAAAGTATCCATCATGGCTGATGCAATGCGGCGGCTGCATACGCTTGATCC
GGCTACCTGCCCATTCGACCACCAAGCGAAACATCGCATCGAGCGAGCACGTACTCGGATGGAAGCCGGT
CTTGTCGATCAGGATGATCTGGACGAAGAACATCAGGGGCTCGCGCCAGCCGAACTGTTCGCCAGGCTCA
AGGCGCGCATGCCCGACGGCGAGGATCTCGTCGTGACACATGGCGATGCCTGCTTGCCGAATATCATGGT
GGAAAATGGCCGCTTTTCTGGATTCATCGACTGTGGCCGGCTGGGTGTGGCGGACCGCTATCAGGACATA
GCGTTGGCTACCCGTGATATTGCTGAAGAACTTGGCGGCGAATGGGCTGACCGCTTCCTCGTGCTTTACG
GTATCGCCGCTCCCGATTCGCAGCGCATCGCCTTCTATCGCCTTCTTGACGAGTTCTTCTGAGCGGGCTT
ATATGAAGATGAAGATGAAATATTTGGTGTGTCAAATAAAAAGCTTGTGTGCTTAAGTTTGTGTTTTTTT
CTTGGCTTGTTGTGTTATGAATTTGTGGCTTTTTCTAATATTAAATGAATGTAAGATCACATTATAATGA
ATAAACAAATGTTTCTATAATCCATTGTGAATGTTTTGTTGGATCTCTTCTGCAGCATATAACTACTGTA
TGTGCTATGGTATGGACTATGGAATATGATTAAAGATAAGCGCTGAGCTCCCGGGGCGCGCCGGAGAGAT
CGCGCACGCCAATGCTACCGTAGGTCCTGCTTCAATAACGGTTGTATTTGTAGAACTTGACCAGTTGTTT
TAGTAACATAAATACAACTCCGAATACGCTGAGCTCTCCCGGCGCGCCGGAGAGATCGCGCACGCCAATG
GATCATGCGACCCTCGCCATGATCCTCGCGATCTGGTTCATCAGCTTCCACTTCATCAAGCTGCTGTTCT
CCCAGCAGACCACCAAGCTGCTTCCGCCAGGACCAAAGCCGCTTCCGATCATCGGCAACATCCTTGAGGT
GGGCAAGAAGCCGCATCGGTCCTTCGCCAACCTCGCCAAGATTCACGGCCCACTCATTTCCCTCAGACTC
GGCTCTGTGACCACCATCGTTGTGTCCTCTGCCGACGTGGCCAAAGAGATGTTCCTCAAGAAGGATCACC
CGCTCTCCAACCGCACGATCCCGAATAGTGTTACAGCCGGCGACCACCACAAGCTCACCATGTCTTGGCT
CCCGGTGTCTCCGAAGTGGCGCAACTTCCGCAAGATTACCGCCGTGCATCTGCTCTCCCCACAGAGACTC
GATGCCTGCCAGACATTCAGGCACGCCAAGGTGCAGCAGCTCTACGAGTACGTTCAAGAGTGCGCCCAGA
AAGGCCAGGCCGTGGATATTGGCAAGGCCGCCTTTACGACCAGCCTCAACCTCCTCAGCAAGCTGTTCTT
CAGCGTCGAGCTGGCGCACCACAAGTCCCATACCAGCCAAGAGTTCAAAGAGCTGATCTGGAACATCATG
GAAGATATAGGCAAGCCGAACTACGCCGACTACTTCCCGATTCTCGGCTGCGTTGACCCATCTGGCATTA
GAAGAAGGCTCGCCTGCTCCTTCGACAAGCTGATCGCCGTGTTCCAGGGCATCATCTGCGAGAGACTCGC
CCCAGATTCCTCCACCACAACTACCACCACCACCGACGACGTGCTCGATGTGCTCCTCCAGCTGTTCAAG
CAGAACGAGCTGACGATGGGCGAGATCAACCACCTCCTCGTGGACATCTTCGACGCCGGCACCGATACCA
CATCCTCCACATTCGAGTGGGTGATGACCGAGCTGATCCGCAATCCAGAGATGATGGAAAAGGCCCAAGA
GGAAATCAAGCAGGTCCTCGGCAAGGACAAGCAGATCCAAGAGTCCGACATCATCAACCTGCCGTACCTC
CAGGCGATCATCAAAGAGACACTCCGCCTCCATCCGCCGACCGTGTTCTTGCTCCCAAGAAAGGCCGACA
CCGATGTCGAGCTGTACGGCTACATCGTGCCGAAGGATGCCCAGATCCTCGTGAACCTCTGGGCCATTGG
CAGGGACCCAAACGCCTGGCAGAACGCCGATATTTTCAGCCCAGAGCGCTTCATCGGCTGCGAGATCGAT
GTTAAGGGCCGCGATTTCGGCCTCCTTCCATTTGGCGCTGGCCGCAGAATTTGCCCAGGCATGAATCTCG
CCATCAGGATGCTCACCCTCATGCTCGCCACACTCCTCCAGTTCTTCAACTGGAAGCTCGAAGGCGACAT
CTCCCCGAAGGACCTCGACATGGACGAGAAGTTCGGCATTGCGCTCCAAAAGACCAAGCCGCTCAAGCTC
ATCCCGATTCCGCGCTACGGTAGCGGAGCTACCAATTTTAGCCTCCTTAAGCAGGCTGGTGATGTAGAAG
AGAACCCCGGGCCTATGAAGATGATGAACGGCGAGGACGCCAACGACCAGATGATCAAAGAGTCCTTCTT
CATCACCCACGGCAACCCGATCCTCACCGTCGAGGATACACATCCGCTCAGGCCGTTCTTCGAGACATGG
CGCGAGAAGATTTTCTCCAAGAAGCCGAAGGCCATCCTCATCATCTCCGGCCACTGGGAGACAGTGAAGC
CAACCGTGAACGCCGTGCACATCAACGACACCATCCACGACTTCGACGACTACCCAGCCGCCATGTACCA
GTTCAAGTACCCAGCTCCAGGCGAGCCAGAGCTTGCGAGAAAGGTGGAAGAGATCCTCAAGAAGTCCGGG
TTCGAGACAGCCGAGACAGACCAAAAGAGGGGCCTTGATCACGGCGCCTGGGTTCCACTCATGCTCATGT
ATCCAGAGGCGGACATCCCGGTGTGCCAGCTCTCAGTTCAGCCACATCTCGACGGCACCTACCACTACAA
TCTCGGCAGAGCCCTCGCGCCGCTCAAGAATGATGGCGTGCTCATTATTGGCTCCGGCAGCGCCACACAT
CCACTCGATGAGACACCGCACTACTTCGATGGTGTTGCCCCTTGGGCCGCTGCCTTCGATTCTTGGCTTA
GGAAGGCCCTCATCAACGGCCGCTTCGAGGAAGTGAACATCTACGAGAGCAAGGCCCCGAACTGGAAGCT
CGCCCATCCATTTCCAGAGCACTTCTACCCGCTCCACGTTGTGCTCGGCGCTGCTGGTGAAAAGTGGAAG
GCCGAGCTGATCCACTCCTCCTGGGATCATGGCACACTTTGCCACGGCTCCTACAAGTTCACCTCCGCCG
GATCCGGAGCAACCAACTTTAGCCTGCTCAAGCAAGCAGGAGATGTTGAGGAAAATCCTGGCCCCATGAC
CGCCATCAAGATGAACACCAACGGCGAGGGCGAGACACAGCACATCCTCATGATCCCGTTCATGGCGCAG
GGCCACCTCAGGCCATTTCTCGAACTCGCCATGTTCCTCTACAAGCGCTCCCACGTGATCATCACCCTGC
TCACAACTCCGCTCAATGCCGGCTTCCTCAGGCACCTCCTTCACCACCATTCCTACTCCTCCAGCGGCAT
CAGGATCGTCGAGCTGCCATTCAACTCCACCAACCACGGACTCCCACCGGGCATCGAGAACACCGATAAG
CTCACACTCCCGCTCGTGGTGTCCCTCTTCCATTCCACCATCAGCCTCGATCCGCACCTCCGCGATTACA
TCTCCAGGCATTTCAGCCCAGCCAGGCCACCACTCTGCGTGATCCATGATGTGTTCCTCGGCTGGGTTGA
CCAGGTGGCCAAGGATGTGGGCTCTACAGGCGTGGTGTTCACAACAGGCGGCGCTTATGGCACATCCGCC
TACGTGTCCATCTGGAACGATCTCCCGCACCAGAACTACTCCGACGACCAAGAGTTCCCGCTGCCAGGCT
TCCCAGAGAACCATAAGTTCCGCAGGTCCCAGCTCCATCGGTTCCTCAGATATGCCGACGGCTCCGACGA
TTGGTCCAAGTATTTCCAGCCGCAGCTCCGCCAGTCCATGAAGTCTTTTGGCTGGCTCTGCAACTCCGTG
GAAGAGATCGAGACACTCGGCTTCTCCATCCTCCGCAACTACACCAAGCTGCCGATCTGGGGCATCGGCC
CACTTATTGCTTCCCCAGTGCAGCACTCCTCCTCCGACAACAATTCAACAGGCGCCGAGTTCGTGCAGTG
GCTCAGCCTCAAAGAGCCGGACTCCGTCCTCTACATCTCCTTCGGCTCCCAGAACACGATCAGCCCGACG
CAGATGATGGAACTCGCTGCTGGCCTTGAGTCCTCCGAGAAGCCATTCCTCTGGGTGATCAGAGCCCCGT
TCGGCTTCGACATCAACGAAGAGATGCGCCCAGAGTGGCTGCCAGAGGGCTTTGAGGAACGCATGAAGGT
GAAGAAACAGGGCAAGCTCGTGTACAAGCTCGGCCCGCAGCTTGAGATCCTCAACCATGAATCCATCGGC
GGCTTTCTCACCCACTGCGGATGGAACAGCATCCTTGAGTCTCTTCGCGAGGGCGTTCCGATGCTTGGAT
GGCCACTTGCTGCCGAGCAGGCCTACAACCTCAAGTACCTCGAAGATGAGATGGGCGTCGCGGTTGAGCT
TGCTAGAGGCCTCGAAGGCGAGATCTCCAAAGAGAAGGTCAAGCGCATCGTCGAGATGATCCTTGAGCGC
AACGAGGGCTCCAAAGGCTGGGAGATGAAGAATCGCGCCGTGGAAATGGGCAAAAAGCTCAAGGACGCCG
TGAACGAGGAAAAAGAGCTGAAGGGCTCCTCCGTGAAGGCGATCGACGATTTCCTCGACGCCGTCATGCA
GGCCAAACTTGAGCCAAGCCTCCAGTGATAGTGAGCTTACTGAGGAAATATATAGACAAATTAAGTTTGG
TTCTATGAGTTCTAATTTGGACTTAAGAGTTGTTTGAAATTCTATTTTATAGTGATGCTTATAATGTATT
TGGACTGTTTTCTGCTGTGTGTAAGACCTTTTGGTCTGTGAACTGGAAACATACATGAATAAATTTCTTT
GAATTTACTGGAATTTTTGCATCAACAAAAGAAAAATTGAAGTTACTAACTTGTAAATGGAACAATTGTA
ATGTTAAAGGATATAAATATCTTAATATAGTGCGATACGAATCACACGAATGCAAGACTTTCTCTCTCTG
CTCCCGCTCATGCTCTCGGTGCATGTTAGCTAAATATACATCGGTGCATCCATGGCAGGAGCATGAGGAC
GGGGATGAGGAAGGGAGTGAGGAGGGCCAAAAGAAGTACACATAGTTTCCTTTGGGAGCGAATTCCGCTG
AGCTCAGTGTTTGATCGCCGGCGGTACCGAGTGTACTTCAAGTCACTCAATTCGGCGTTAATTCAGTACA
TTAAAAACGTCCGCAATGTGTTATTAAGTTGTCTAAGCGTCAATTTGTTTACACCACAATATATCCTGCC
ACCAGCCAGCCAACAGCTCCCCGACCGGCAGCTCGGCACAAAATCACCACTCGATACAGGCAGCCCATCA
GTCCGGGACGGCGTCAGCGGGAGAGCCGTTGTAAGGCGGCAGACTTTGCTCATGTTACCGATGCTATTCG
GAAGAACGGCAACTAAGCTGCCGGGTTTGAAACACGGATGATCTCGCGGAGGGTAGCATGTTGATTGTAA
CGATGACAGAGCGTTGCTGCCTGTGATCACCGCGGTTTCAAAATCGGCTCCGTCGATACTATGTTATACG
CCAACTTTGAAAACAACTTTGAAAAAGCTGTTTTCTGGTATTTAAGGTTTTAGAATGCAAGGAACAGTGA
ATTGGAGTTCGTCTTGTTATAATTAGCTTCTTGGGGTATCTTTAAATACTGTAGAAAAGAGGAAGGAAAT
AATAAATGGCTAAAATGAGAATATCACCGGAATTGAAAAAACTGATCGAAAAATACCGCTGCGTAAAAGA
TACGGAAGGAATGTCTCCTGCTAAGGTATATAAGCTGGTGGGAGAAAATGAAAACCTATATTTAAAAATG
ACGGACAGCCGGTATAAAGGGACCACCTATGATGTGGAACGGGAAAAGGACATGATGCTATGGCTGGAAG
GAAAGCTGCCTGTTCCAAAGGTCCTGCACTTTGAACGGCATGATGGCTGGAGCAATCTGCTCATGAGTGA
GGCCGATGGCGTCCTTTGCTCGGAAGAGTATGAAGATGAACAAAGCCCTGAAAAGATTATCGAGCTGTAT
GCGGAGTGCATCAGGCTCTTTCACTCCATCGACATATCGGATTGTCCCTATACGAATAGCTTAGACAGCC
GCTTAGCCGAATTGGATTACTTACTGAATAACGATCTGGCCGATGTGGATTGCGAAAACTGGGAAGAAGA
CACTCCATTTAAAGATCCGCGCGAGCTGTATGATTTTTTAAAGACGGAAAAGCCCGAAGAGGAACTTGTC
TTTTCCCACGGCGACCTGGGAGACAGCAACATCTTTGTGAAAGATGGCAAAGTAAGTGGCTTTATTGATC
TTGGGAGAAGCGGCAGGGCGGACAAGTGGTATGACATTGCCTTCTGCGTCCGGTCGATCAGGGAGGATAT
CGGGGAAGAACAGTATGTCGAGCTATTTTTTGACTTACTGGGGATCAAGCCTGATTGGGAGAAAATAAAA
TATTATATTTTACTGGATGAATTGTTTTAGTACCTAGAATGCATGACCAAAATCCCTTAACGCTGATGAA
TCCCCTAATGATTTTGGTAAAAATCATTAAGTTAAGGTGGATACACATCTTGTCATATGATCAAATGGTT
TCGCGAAAAATCAATAATCAGACAACAAGATGTGCGAACTCGATATTTTACACGACTCTCTTTACCAATT
CTGCCCCGAATTACACTTAAAACGACTCAACAGCTTAACGTTGGCTTGCCACGCATTACTTGACTGTAAA
ACTCTCACTCTTACCGAACTTGGCCGTAACCTGCCAACCAAAGCGAGAACAAAACATAACATCAAACGAA
TCGACCGATTGTTAGGTAATCGTCACCTCCACAAAGAGCGACTCGCTGTATACCGTTGGCATGCTAGCTT
TATCTGTTCGGGCAATACGATGCCCATTGTACTTGTTGACTGGTCTGATATTCGTGAGCAAAAACGACTT
ATGGTATTGCGAGCTTCAGTCGCACTACACGGTCGTTCTGTTACTCTTTATGAGAAAGCGTTCCCGCTTT
CAGAGCAATGTTCAAAGAAAGCTCATGACCAATTTCTAGCCGACCTTGCGAGCATTCTACCGAGTAACAC
CACACCGCTCATTGTCAGTGATGCTGGCTTTAAAGTGCCATGGTATAAATCCGTTGAGAAGCTGGGTTGG
TACTGGTTAAGTCGAGTAAGAGGAAAAGTACAATATGCAGACCTAGGAGCGGAAAACTGGAAACCTATCA
GCAACTTACATGATATGTCATCTAGTCACTCAAAGACTTTAGGCTATAAGAGGCTGACTAAAAGCAATCC
AATCTCATGCCAAATTCTATTGTATAAATCTCGCTCTAAAGGCCGAAAAAATCAGCGCTCGACACGGACT
CATTGTCACCACCCGTCACCTAAAATCTACTCAGCGTCGGCAAAGGAGCCATGGGTTCTAGCAACTAACT
TACCTGTTGAAATTCGAACACCCAAACAACTTGTTAATATCTATTCGAAGCGAATGCAGATTGAAGAAAC
CTTCCGAGACTTGAAAAGTCCTGCCTACGGACTAGGCCTACGCCATAGCCGAACGAGCAGCTCAGAGCGT
TTTGATATCATGCTGCTAATCGCCCTGATGCTTCAACTAACATGTTGGCTTGCGGGCGTTCATGCTCAGA
AACAAGGTTGGGACAAGCACTTCCAGGCTAACACAGTCAGAAATCGAAACGTACTCTCAACAGTTCGCTT
AGGCATGGAAGTTTTGCGGCATTCTGGCTACACAATAACAAGGGAAGACTTACTCGTGGCTGCAACCCTA
CTAGCTCAAAATTTATTCACACATGGTTACGCTTTGGGGAAATTATGAGGGGATCTCTCAGCCCTTAACG
TGAGTTTTCGTTCCACTGAGCGTCAGACCCCGTAGAAAAGATCAAAGGATCTTCTTGAGATCCTTTTTTT
CTGCGCGTAATCTGCTGCTTGCAAACAAAAAAACCACCGCTACCAGCGGTGGTTTGTTTGCCGGATCAAG
AGCTACCAACTCTTTTTCCGAAGGTAACTGGCTTCAGCAGAGCGCAGATACCAAATACTGTCCTTCTAGT
GTAGCCGTAGTTAGGCCACCACTTCAAGAACTCTGTAGCACCGCCTACATACCTCGCTCTGCTAATCCTG
TTACCAGTGGCTGCTGCCAGTGGCGATAAGTCGTGTCTTACCGGGTTGGACTCAAGACGATAGTTACCGG
ATAAGGCGCAGCGGTCGGGCTGAACGGGGGGTTCGTGCACACAGCCCAGCTTGGAGCGAACGACCTACAC
CGAACTGAGATACCTACAGCGTGAGCTATGAGAAAGCGCCACGCTTCCCGAAGGGAGAAAGGCGGACAGG
TATCCGGTAAGCGGCAGGGTCGGAACAGGAGAGCGCACGAGGGAGCTTCCAGGGGGAAACGCCTGGTATC
TTTATAGTCCTGTCGGGTTTCGCCACCTCTGACTTGAGCGTCGATTTTTGTGATGCTCGTCAGGGGGGCG
GAGCCTATGGAAAAACGCCAGCAACGCGGCCTTTTTACGGTTCCTGGCCTTTTGCTGGCCTTTTGCTCAC
ATGTTCTTTCCTGCGTTATCCCCTGATTCTGTGGATAACCGTATTACCGCCTTTGAGTGAGCTGATACCG
CTCGCCGCAGCCGAACGACCGAGCGCAGCGAGTCAGTGAGCGAGGAAGCGGAAGAGGGCCTGATGCGGTA
TTTTCTCCTTACGCATCTGTGCGGTATTTCACACCGCATATGGTGCACTCTCAGTACAATCTGCTCTGAT
GCCGCATAGTTAAGCCAGTATACACTCCGCTATCGCTACGTGACTGGGTCATGGCTGCGCCCCGACACCC
GCCAACACCCGCTGACGCGCCCTGACGGGCTTGTCTGCTCCCGGCATCCGCTTACAGACAAGCTGTGACC
GTTTCCGGGAGCTGCATGTGTCAGAGGTTTTCACCGTCATCACCGAAACGCGCGAGGCAGGGTGCCTTGA
TGTGGGCGCCGGCGGTCGAGTGGCGACGGCGCGGCTTGTCCGCGCCCTGGTAGATTGCCTGGCCGTAGGC
CAGCCATTTTTGAGCGGCCAGCGGCCGCGATAGGCCGACGCGAAGCGGCGGGGCGTAGGGAGCGCAGCGA
CCGAAGGGTAGGCGCTTTTTGCAGCTCTTGGGCTGTGCGCTGGCCAGACAGTTATGCACAGGCCAGGCGG
GTTTTAAGAGTTTTAATAAGTTTTAAAGAGTTTTAGGCGGAAAAATCGCCTTTTTTCTCTTTTATATCAG
TCACTTACATGTGTGACCGGTTCCCAATGTACGGCTTTGGGTTCCCAATGTACGGGTTCCGGTTCCCAAT
GTACGGCTTTGGGTTCCCAATGTACGTGCTATCCACAGGAAAGAGGCCTTTTCGACCTTTTTCCCCTGCT
AGGGCAATTTGCCCTAGCATCTGCTCCGTACATTAGGAACCGGCGGATGCTTCGCCCTCGATCAGGTTGC
GGTAGCGCATGACTAGGATCGGGCCAGCCTGCCCCGCCTCCTCCTTCAAATCGTACTCCGGCAGGTCATT
TGACCCGATCAGCTTGCGCACGGTGAAACAGAACTTCTTGAACTCTCCGGCGCTGCCACTGCGTTCGTAG
ATCGTCTTGAACAACCATCTGGCTTCTGCCTTGCCTGCGGCGCGGCGTGCCAGGCGGTAGAGAAAACGGC
CGATGCCGGGATCGATCAAAAAGTAATCGGGGTGAACCGTCAGCACGTCCGGGTTCTTGCCTTCTGTGAT
CTCGCGGTACATCCAATCAGCTAGCTCGATCTCGATGTACTCCGGCCGCCCGGTTTCGCTCTTTACGATC
TTGTAGCGGCTAATCAAGGCTTCACCCTCGGATACCGTCACCAGGCGGCCGTTCTTGGCCTTCTTCGTAC
GCTGCATGGCAACGTGCGTGGTGTTTAACCGAATGCAGGTTTCTACCAGGTCGTCTTTCTGCTTTCCGCC
ATCGGCTCGCCGGCAGAACTTGAGTACGTCCGCAACGTGTGGACGGAACACGCGGCCGGGCTTGTCTCCC
TTCCCTTCCCGGTATCGGTTCATGGATTCGGTTAGATGGGAAACCGCCATCAGTACCAGGTCGTAATCCC
ACACACTGGCCATGCCGGCCGGCCCTGCGGAAACCTCTACGTGCCCGTCTGGAAGCTCGTAGCGGATCAC
CTCGCCAGCTCGTCGGTCACGCTTCGACAGACGGAAAACGGCCACGTCCATGATGCTGCGACTATCGCGG
GTGCCCACGTCATAGAGCATCGGAACGAAAAAATCTGGTTGCTCGTCGCCCTTGGGCGGCTTCCTAATCG
ACGGCGCACCGGCTGCCGGCGGTTGCCGGGATTCTTTGCGGATTCGATCAGCGGCCGCTTGCCACGATTC
ACCGGGGCGTGCTTCTGCCTCGATGCGTTGCCGCTGGGCGGCCTGCGCGGCCTTCAACTTCTCCACCAGG
TCATCACCCAGCGCCGCGCCGATTTGTACCGGGCCGGATGGTTTGCGACCGCTCACGCCGATTCCTCGGG
CTTGGGGGTTCCAGTGCCATTGCAGGGCCGGCAGGCAACCCAGCCGCTTACGCCTGGCCAACCGCCCGTT
CCTCCACACATGGGGCATTCCACGGCGTCGGTGCCTGGTTGTTCTTGATTTTCCATGCCGCCTCCTTTAG
CCGCTAAAATTCATCTACTCATTTATTCATTTGCTCATTTACTCTGGTAGCTGCGCGATGTATTCAGATA
GCAGCTCGGTAATGGTCTTGCCTTGGCGTACCGCGTACATCTTCAGCTTGGTGTGATCCTCCGCCGGCAA
CTGAAAGTTGACCCGCTTCATGGCTGGCGTGTCTGCCAGGCTGGCCAACGTTGCAGCCTTGCTGCTGCGT
GCGCTCGGACGGCCGGCACTTAGCGTGTTTGTGCTTTTGCTCATTTTCTCTTTACCTCATTAACTCAAAT
GAGTTTTGATTTAATTTCAGCGGCCAGCGCCTGGACCTCGCGGGCAGCGTCGCCCTCGGGTTCTGATTCA
AGAACGGTTGTGCCGGCGGCGGCAGTGCCTGGGTAGCTCACGCGCTGCGTGATACGGGACTCAAGAATGG
GCAGCTCGTACCCGGCCAGCGCCTCGGCAACCTCACCGCCGATGCGCGTGCCTTTGATCGCCCGCGACAC
GACAAAGGCCGCTTGTAGCCTTCCATCCGTGACCTCAATGCGCTGCTTAACCAGCTCCACCAGGTCGGCG
GTGGCCCATATGTCGTAAGGGCTTGGCTGCACCGGAATCAGCACGAAGTCGGCTGCCTTGATCGCGGACA
CAGCCAAGTCCGCCGCCTGGGGCGCTCCGTCGATCACTACGAAGTCGCGCCGGCCGATGGCCTTCACGTC
GCGGTCAATCGTCGGGCGGTCGATGCCGACAACGGTTAGCGGTTGATCTTCCCGCACGGCCGCCCAATCG
CGGGCACTGCCCTGGGGATCGGAATCGACTAACAGAACATCGGCCCCGGCGAGTTGCAGGGCGCGGGCTA
GATGGGTTGCGATGGTCGTCTTGCCTGACCCGCCTTTCTGGTTAAGTACAGCGATAACCTTCATGCGTTC
CCCTTGCGTATTTGTTTATTTACTCATCGCATCATATACGCAGCGACCGCATGACGCAAGCTGTTTTACT
CAAATACACATCACCTTTTTAGACGGCGGCGCTCGGTTTCTTCAGCGGCCAAGCTGGCCGGCCAGGCCGC
CAGCTTGGCATCAGACAAACCGGCCAGGATTTCATGCAGCCGCACGGTTGAGCCGTGCGCGGGCGGCTCG
AACACGTACCCGGCCGCGATCATCTCCGCCTCGATCTCTTCGGTAATGAAAAACGGTTCGTCCTGGCCGT
CCTGGTGCGGTTTCATGCTTGTTCCTCTTGGCGTTCATTCTCGGCGGCCGCCAGGGCGTCGGCCTCGGTC
AATGCGTCCTCACGGAAGGCACCGCGCCGCCTGGCCTCGGTGGGCGTCACTTCCTCGCTGCGCTCAAGTG
CGCGGTACAGGGTCGAGCGATGCACGCCAAGCAGTGCAGCCGCCTCTTTCACGGTGCGGCCTTCCTGGTC
GATCAGCTCGCGGGCGTGCGCGATCTGTGCCGGGGTGAGGGTAGGGCGGGGGCCAAACTTCACGCCTCGG
GCCTTGGCGGCCTCGCGCCCGCTCCGGGTGCGGTCGATGATTAGGGAACGCTCGAACTCGGCAATGCCGG
CGAACACGGTCAACACCATGCGGCCGGCCGGCGTGGTGGTGTCGGCCCACGGCTCTGCCAGGCTACGCAG
GCCCGCGCCGGCCTCCTGGATGCGCTCGGCAATGTCCAGTAGGTCGCGGGTGCTGCGGGCCAGGCGGTCT
AGCCTGGTCACTGTCACAACGTCGCCAGGGCGTAGGTGGTCAAGCATCCTGGCCAGCTCCGGGCGGTCGC
GCCTGGTGCCGGTGATCTTCTCGGAAAACAGCTTGGTGCAGCCGGCCGCGTGCAGTTCGGCCCGTTGGTT
GGTCAAGTCCTGGTCGTCGGTGCTGACGCGGGCATAGCCCAGCAGGCCAGCGGCGGCGCTCTTGTTCATG
GCGTAATGTCTCCGGTTCTAGTCGCAAGTATTCTACTTTATGCGACTAAAACACGCGACAAGAAAACGCC
AGGAAAAGGGCAGGGCGGCAGCCTGTCGCGTAACTTAGGACTTGTGCGACATGTCGTTTTCAGAAGACGG
CTGCACTGAACGTCAGAAGCCGACTGCACTATAGCAGCGGAGGGGTTGGATCAAAGTACTTTGATCCCGA
GGGGAACCCTGTGGTTGGCATGCACATACAAATGGACGAACGGATAAACCTTTTCACGCCCTTTTAAATA
TCCGATTATTCTAA
